Addgene plasmid #65332: pMV-URR2
Purpose: standard plasmids for exogenus pathway assembly haboring recombination sequence 2 (Universal Recombination Region 2) which could be released and ligated to series of TUs
Depositing lab: Junbiao Dai. Depositing organization: Tsinghua University. Publication: YeastFab: the design and construction of standard biological parts for metabolic engineering in Saccharomyces cerevisiae. Guo Y, Dong J, Zhou T, Auxillos J, Li T, Zhang W, Wang L, Shen Y, Luo Y, Zheng Y, Lin J, Chen GQ, Wu Q, Cai Y, Dai J. Nucleic Acids Res. 2015 May 8. pii: gkv464. 10.1093/nar/gkv464 PubMed 25956650.
Backbone
  Vector backbone: pMV
  Vector type: Synthetic Biology
Growth in bacteria
  Bacterial resistance: Ampicillin, 100 μg/mL
  Growth temperature: 37°C
  Growth strain: DH5alpha
  Copy number: High Copy
Gene/Insert
  Gene/Insert name: URR2
  Species: Synthetic
  Insert size (bp): 500
  Cloning method: Unknown
  Sequencing primers: 5′ M13-F20; 3′ M13 Reverse
Terms and licenses: Academic/Nonprofit Terms; Industry Terms: Not Available to Industry
How to cite: pMV-URR2 was a gift from Junbiao Dai (Addgene plasmid # 65332 ; http://n2t.net/addgene:65332 ; RRID:Addgene_65332)
