[The description below was written by a language model from this plasmid's Addgene catalogue record and pLannotate feature annotations shown in this document.]
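Description:
pMV-URR2 is a small (about 2.6 kb) synthetic-biology storage plasmid from the YeastFab collection of standardized parts for metabolic engineering in Saccharomyces cerevisiae. It is built on the pMV backbone and is maintained purely as a bacterial cloning vector. The annotated features are a high-copy ColE1/pUC-type origin of replication and an ampicillin resistance gene (β-lactamase) driven by its own bla promoter, which spans the numbering origin of the circular sequence. A very short remnant of lacZα is also detected, most likely a vestige of the cloning region. No yeast origin, centromere or auxotrophic marker appears in the feature table, so the plasmid itself does not seem designed for replication or selection in yeast.

The payload is URR2 (Universal Recombination Region 2), a synthetic sequence of about 500 bp. The automated feature table does not annotate it, which is expected for an artificial sequence with no match in standard feature databases. It presumably occupies part of the unannotated stretch between the lacZα remnant and the origin, and the listed M13 forward and reverse sequencing primers indicate it is flanked by those standard priming sites. According to the record, URR2 is intended to be released from the plasmid and ligated to a series of transcription units (TUs), providing a defined recombination sequence at one end of an assembled exogenous pathway. The record does not state the cloning method, the enzymes used to release the fragment, or the target with which URR2 recombines.
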