Features (pLannotate 1.2.2; 4 found; start..end, strand, type, name):
    118..138     -  CDS            lacZα (fragment): LacZα fragment of β-galactosidase; lacZ fragment
    909..1497    -  rep_origin     ori: high-copy-number ColE1/pMB1/pBR322/pUC origin of replication
   1668..2528    -  CDS            AmpR: β-lactamase; bla; confers resistance to ampicillin, carbenicillin, and related antibiotics
   2529..26      -  promoter       AmpR promoter (across the origin): bla
>Addgene plasmid #65332 | pMV-URR2 | depositor full sequence | sequence record 137535 | pMV-URR2 sequence 2607 bps
AAAAATAAACAAATAGGGGTTCCGCGCACATTTCCCCGAAAAGTGCCACCTGACGTCTAAGAAACCATTA
TTATCATGACATTAACCTATAAAAATAGGCGTATCACGAGGCCCTTTCGTTGTAAAACGACGGCCAGTCG
AACCACGCAATGCGTCTCGATCCGCAGTGTCTTGCGTCTCTCGCTAGTAACATCAGCTAACGAAAGAGTT
AGAGGCTCGCTAAATCGCACTGTCGGGGTCCCTTGGGTATTTTACACTAGCGTCAGGACGACTAGCATGT
GTCTTTCCTTCCAGGGGTATGCGGGTGCGTGGACAAATGAGCAGCATACGTATTTACTCGGCGTGCCTGC
TCTCTCGTATTTCTCCTGGAGATCAAGGAAATGTTTCATGTCCAAGCGAAAAGCCGCTCTACGGAATGGA
TCTACGTTACTGCCTGCATAAGGAAACCGGTGTAGCCAAGGACGAAAGCGACCCTAGGTTCTAACCATCG
ACTTTGGCGGAAAGGTTTCACTCAGGAAGCAGACACTGATTGACACGGTTTAGCAGAACGTTTGAGGACT
AGGTCAAATTGAGTGGTTTAATATCGGCATGTCTGGCTTTAAAATTCAGTATAGTGCGCTGATCGGAAAC
GAATTAAAAACACGAGTTCCCAAAACCAGGCGGGCTCGCCACGCTAATCGGAGAGACGGAGTCACTGCCA
ACCGAGACGGTCATAGCTGTTTCCTGTGTGCCGCTTCCTCGCTCACTGACTCGCTGCGCTCGGTCGTTCG
GCTGCGGCGAGCGGTATCAGCTCACTCAAAGGCGGTAATACGGTTACCCACAGAATCAGGGGATAACGCA
GGAAAGAACATGTGAGCAAAAGGCCAGCAAAAGGCCAGGAACCGTAAAAAGGCCGCGTTGCTGGCGTTTT
TCCATAGGCTCCGCCCCCCTGACGAGCATCACAAAAATCGACGCTCAAGTCAGAGGTGGCGAAACCCGAC
AGGACTATAAAGATACCAGGCGTTTCCCCCTGGAAGCTCCCTCGTGCGCTCTCCTGTTCCGACCCTGCCG
CTTACCGGATACCTGTCCGCCTTTCTCCCTTCGGGAAGCGTGGCGCTTTCTCAATGCTCACGCTGTAGGT
ATCTCAGTTCGGTGTAGGTCGTTCGCTCCAAGCTGGGCTGTGTGCACGAACCCCCCGTTCAGCCCGACCG
CTGCGCCTTATCCGGTAACTATCGTCTTGAGTCCAACCCGGTAAGACACGACTTATCGCCACTGGCAGCA
GCCACTGGTAACAGGATTAGCAGAGCGAGGTATGTAGGCGGTGCTACAGAGTTCTTGAAGTGGTGGCCTA
ACTACGGCTACACTAGAAGGACAGTATTTGGTATCTGCGCTCTGCTGAAGCCAGTTACCTTCGGAAAAAG
AGTTGGTAGCTCTTGATCCGGCAAACAAACCACCGCTGGTAGCGGTGGTTTTTTTGTTTGCAAGCAGCAG
ATTACGCGCAGAAAAAAAGGATCTCAAGAAGATCCTTTGATCTTTTCTACGGGGTCTGACGCTCAGTGGA
ACGAAAACTCACGTTAAGGGATTTTGGTCATGAGATTATCAAAAAGGATCTTCACCTAGATCCTTTTAAA
TTAAAAATGAAGTTTTAAATCAATCTAAAGTATATATGAGTAAACTTGGTCTGACAGTTACCAATGCTTA
ATCAGTGAGGCACCTATCTCAGCGATCTGTCTATTTCGTTCATCCATAGTTGCCTGACTCCCCGTCGTGT
AGATAACTACGATACGGGAGGGCTTACCATCTGGCCCCAGTGCTGCAATAATACCGCGGGACCCACGCTC
ACCGGCTCCAGATTTATCAGCAATAAACCAGCCAGCCGGAAGGGCCGAGCGCAGAAGTGGTCCTGCAACT
TTATCCGCCTCCATCCAGTCTATTAATTGTTGCCGGGAAGCTAGAGTAAGTAGTTCGCCAGTTAATAGTT
TGCGCAACGTTGTTGCCATCGCTACAGGCATCGTGGTGTCACGCTCGTCGTTTGGTATGGCTTCATTCAG
CTCCGGTTCCCAACGATCAAGGCGAGTTACATGATCCCCCATGTTGTGCAAAAAAGCGGTTAGCTCCTTC
GGTCCTCCGATCGTTGTCAGAAGTAAGTTGGCCGCCGTGTTATCACTCATGGTTATGGCAGCACTACATA
ATTCTCTTACTGTCATGCCATCCGTAAGATGCTTTTCTGTGACTGGTGAGTACTCAACCAAGTCATTCTG
AGAATAGTGTATGCGGCGACCGAGTTGCTCTTGCCCGGCGTCAATACGGGATAATACCGCGCCACATAGC
AGAACTTTAAAAGTGCTCATCATTGGAAAACGTTCTTCGGGGCGAAAACTCTCAAGGATCTTACCGCTGT
TGAGATCCAGTTCGATGTAACCCACTCGTGCACCCAACTGATCTTCAGCATCTTTTACTTTCACCAGCGT
TTCTGGGTGAGCAAAAACAGGAAGGCAAAATGCCGCAAAAAAGGGAATAAGGGCGACACGGAAATGTTGA
ATACTCATACTCTTCCTTTTTCAATATTATTGAAGCATTTATCAGGGTTATTGTCTCATGAGCGGATACA
TATTTGAATGTATTTAG
