>Addgene plasmid #65332 | pMV-URR2 | addgene partial sequence | sequence record 137269 | M13-F20 5'-TGTAAAACGACGGCCAGT-3'
TCTCTCGCTAGTAACATCAGCTAACGAAAGAGTTAGAGGCTCGCTAAATCGCACTGTCGGGGTCCCTTGG
GTATTTTACACTAGCGTCAGGACGACTAGCATGTGTCTTTCCTTCCAGGGGTATGCGGGTGCGTGGACAA
ATGAGCAGCATACGTATTTACTCGGCGTGCCTGCTCTCTCGTATTTCTCCTGGAGATCAAGGAAATGTTT
CATGTCCAAGCGAAAAGCCGCTCTACGGAATGGATCTACGTTACTGCCTGCATAAGGAAACCGGTGTAGC
CAAGGACGAAAGCGACCCTAGGTTCTAACCATCGACTTTGGCGGAAAGGTTTCACTCAGGAAGCAGACAC
TGATTGACACGGTTTAGCAGAACGTTTGAGGACTAGGTCAAATTGAGTGGTTTAATATCGGCATGTCTGG
CTTTAAAATTCAGTATAGTGCGCTGATCGGAAACGAATTAAAAACACGAGTTCCCAAAACCAGGCGGGCT
CGCCACGCTAATCGGAGAGACGGAGTCACTGCCAACCGAGACGGTCATAGCTGTTTCCTGTGTGCCGCTT
CCTCGCTCACTGACTCGCTGCGCTCGGTCGTTCGGCTGCGGCGAGCGGTATCAGCTCACTCAAAGGCGGT
AATACGGTTACCCACAGAATCAGGGGATAACGCAGGAAAGAACATGTGAGCAAAAGGCCAGCAAAAGGCC
AGGAACCGTAAAAAGGCCGCGTTGCTGGCGTTTTTCCATAGGCTCCGCCCC
