>Addgene plasmid #65332 | pMV-URR2 | addgene partial sequence | sequence record 137534 | M13-Rev 5'-CAGGAAACAGCTATGACC-3'
GGTTTTGGGAACTCGTGTTTTTAATTCGTTTCCGATCAGCGCACTATACTGAATTTTAAAGCCAGACATG
CCGATATTAAACCACTCAATTTGACCTAGTCCTCAAACGTTCTGCTAAACCGTGTCAATCAGTGTCTGCT
TCCTGAGTGAAACCTTTCCGCCAAAGTCGATGGTTAGAACCTAGGGTCGCTTTCGTCCTTGGCTACACCG
GTTTCCTTATGCAGGCAGTAACGTAGATCCATTCCGTAGAGCGGCTTTTCGCTTGGACATGAAACATTTC
CTTGATCTCCAGGAGAAATACGAGAGAGCAGGCACGCCGAGTAAATACGTATGCTGCTCATTTGTCCACG
CACCCGCATACCCCTGGAAGGAAAGACACATGCTAGTCGTCCTGACGCTAGTGTAAAATACCCAAGGGAC
CCCGACAGTGCGATTTAGCGAGCCTCTAACTCTTTCGTTAGCTGATGTTACTAGCGAGAGACGCAAGACA
CTGCGGATCGAGACGCATTGCGTGGTTCGACTGGCCGTCGTTTTACAACGAAAGGGCCTCGTGATACGCC
TATTTTTATAGGTTAATGTCATGATAATAATGGTTTCTTAGACGTCAGGTGGCACTTTTCGGGGAAATGT
GCGCGGAACCCCTATTTGTTTATTTTTCTAAATACATTCAAATATGTATCCGCTCATGAGACAATAACCC
TGATAAATGCTTCAATAATATTGAA
